Addgene plasmid #211290: pBiT3.1-C_MLST8:1-326
Purpose: Mammalian expression of full-length human MLST8. C-terminal HiBiT tag.
Depositing lab: Cheryl Arrowsmith. Depositing organization: University of Toronto. Publication: A Target Class Ligandability Evaluation of WD40 Repeat-Containing Proteins. Ackloo S, Li F, Szewczyk M, Seitova A, Loppnau P, Zeng H, Xu J, Ahmad S, Arnautova YA, Baghaie AJ, Beldar S, Bolotokova A, Centrella PA, Chau I, Clark MA, Cuozzo JW, Dehghani-Tafti S, Disch JS, Dong A, Dumas A, Feng JA, Ghiabi P, Gibson E, Gilmer J, Goldman B, Green SR, Guie MA, Guilinger JP, Harms N, Herasymenko O, Houliston S, Hutchinson A, Kearnes S, Keefe AD, Kimani SW, Kramer T, Kutera M, Kwak HA, Lento C, Li Y, Liu J, Loup J, Machado RAC, Mulhern CJ, Perveen S, Righetto GL, Riley P, Shrestha S, Sigel EA, Silva M, Sintchak MD, Slakman BL, Taylor RD, Thompson J, Torng W, Underkoffler C, von Rechenberg M, Walsh RT, Watson I, Wilson DJ, Wolf E, Yadav M, Yazdi AK, Zhang J, Zhang Y, Santhakumar V, Edwards AM, Barsyte-Lovejoy D, Schapira M, Brown PJ, Halabelian L, Arrowsmith CH. J Med Chem. 2025 Jan 23;68(2):1092-1112. doi: 10.1021/acs.jmedchem.4c02010. Epub 2024 Nov 4. PubMed 39495097.
Backbone
  Vector backbone: pBiT3.1-C
  Backbone manufacturer: Promega
  Vector type: Mammalian Expression
  Selectable markers: Neomycin (select with G418)
Growth in bacteria
  Bacterial resistance: Kanamycin, 50 μg/mL
  Growth temperature: 37°C
  Growth strain: DH5alpha
  Copy number: High Copy
Gene/Insert
  Gene/Insert name: MLST8:M1-G326
  Species: H. sapiens (human)
  Insert size (bp): 978
  Mutation: wild type
  Entrez Gene: MLST8 (a.k.a. GBL, GbetaL, LST8, POP3, WAT1)
  Promoter: CMV
  Tag / fusion protein: GSSGGSSGVSGWRLFKKIS (C terminal on insert)
  Cloning method: Ligation Independent Cloning
  Sequencing primers: 5′ T7; 3′ TTGCTCAGCGGTGGCAGCAG
Resource information
  A portion of this plasmid was derived from a plasmid made by: Mammalian Gene Collection (BC017119)
Terms and licenses: Academic/Nonprofit Terms; Industry Terms: Not Available to Industry
Depositor comments: 5' Cloning Site: EcoR1 (not destroyed), 3' Cloning Site: Xho1 (not destroyed).
How to cite: pBiT3.1-C_MLST8:1-326 was a gift from Cheryl Arrowsmith (Addgene plasmid # 211290 ; http://n2t.net/addgene:211290 ; RRID:Addgene_211290)
