[The description below was written by a language model from this plasmid's Addgene catalogue record and pLannotate feature annotations shown in this document.]
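Description:
pBiT3.1-C_MLST8:1-326 is a mammalian expression plasmid built on Promega's pBiT3.1-C backbone, carrying full-length wild-type human MLST8 (residues M1 to G326, a 978 bp insert derived from a Mammalian Gene Collection clone) fused at its C terminus to a HiBiT tag through a flexible glycine-serine linker. MLST8 is a WD40-repeat protein and a subunit of both the mTORC1 and mTORC2 complexes. The insert was introduced by ligation-independent cloning between EcoRI and XhoI sites, both of which are retained. Expression is driven by the CMV enhancer and immediate early promoter, followed by a chimeric β-globin/immunoglobulin intron that promotes efficient mRNA processing, and is terminated by an SV40 polyadenylation signal. A T7 promoter just upstream of the coding sequence serves as a sequencing primer site. The short "SET1" and large T antigen fragments in the annotation are probably incidental matches to tag-adjacent and SV40 poly(A)-flanking sequence rather than functional elements.

The plasmid replicates at high copy in E. coli from a ColE1/pUC-type origin and is selected with kanamycin through a neo (nptII) gene under the bacterial EM7 promoter, with a loxP site immediately upstream. The catalogue lists neomycin/G418 as the mammalian selectable marker, but the feature table shows no eukaryotic promoter directly in front of neo. It instead identifies a separate SV40 promoter-driven blasticidin S deaminase cassette with a synthetic poly(A) signal, so the record is not fully consistent on mammalian selection.

HiBiT is a small peptide that complements the LgBiT polypeptide to reconstitute NanoLuc luciferase, giving a luminescent readout of the abundance of the tagged protein. The construct comes from a study evaluating the ligandability of WD40-repeat proteins, which suggests use in cell-based assays of MLST8, though the record does not name the specific assay.
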