Features (pLannotate 1.2.2; 17 found; start..end, strand, type, name):
     24..105     -  polyA_signal   SV40 poly(A) signal: SV40 polyadenylation signal
    128..211     -  CDS            large T antigen (fragment): large T antigen from SV40 (simian virus 40)
    276..641     +  enhancer       CMV enhancer: human cytomegalovirus immediate early enhancer
    643..842     +  promoter       CMV promoter: human cytomegalovirus (CMV) immediate early promoter
    981..1113    +  intron         chimeric intron: chimera between introns from human β-globin and immunoglobulin heavy chain genes
   1157..1175    +  promoter       T7 promoter: promoter for bacteriophage T7 RNA polymerase
   1243..2220    +  CDS            MLST8: LST8_HUMAN - Also known as GBL, LST8. Experimental evidence at protein level: Swiss-Prot protein existence level 1. Subunit of both mTORC1 and mTORC2, which regulates cell growth and survival in response to nutrient and hormonal signals. mTORC1 is activated in response to growth factors or amino acids. Growth factor-stimulated mTORC1 activation involves a AKT1-mediated phosphorylation of TSC1-TSC2, which leads to the activation of the RHEB GTPase that potently activates the protein kinase activity of mTORC1. Amino acid-signaling to mTORC1 requires its relocalization to the lysosomes mediated b
   2316..2343    +  CDS            SET1 (fragment): solubility-enhancement tag derived from T7 phage gene 10B
   2369..2490    -  polyA_signal   SV40 poly(A) signal: SV40 polyadenylation signal
   2513..2581    -  CDS            large T antigen (fragment): large T antigen from SV40 (simian virus 40)
   2605..2638    +  protein_bind   loxP: Cre-mediated recombination occurs in the 8-bp core sequence (GCATACAT). Cre recombinase
   2648..2695    +  promoter       EM7 promoter: synthetic bacterial promoter&nbsp
   2727..3518    +  CDS            neo: KKA2_KLEPN - Also known as kan, nptII. Experimental evidence at protein level: Swiss-Prot protein existence level 1. Resistance to kanamycin, neomycin, paromomycin, ribostamycin, butirosin and gentamicin B. From Klebsiella pneumoniae.
   3679..4267    -  rep_origin     ori: high-copy-number ColE1/pMB1/pBR322/pUC origin of replication
   4393..4441    -  polyA_signal   poly(A) signal: synthetic polyadenylation signal
   4465..4863    -  CDS            BSD: blasticidin S deaminase; Aspergillus terreus BSD; confers resistance to blasticidin
   4894..5251    -  promoter       SV40 promoter: SV40 enhancer and early promoter
>Addgene plasmid #211290 | pBiT3.1-C_MLST8:1-326 | addgene full sequence | sequence record 423438 | Addgene NGS Result
AAGACGCGTTAATTAAGACGTCGGCAGTGAAAAAAATGCTTTATTTGTGAAATTTGTGATGCTATTGCTT
TATTTGTAACCATTATAAGCTGCAATAAACAAGTTAACAACAACAATTGCATTCATTTTATGTTTCAGGT
TCAGGGGGAGGTGTGGGAGGTTTTTTAAAGCAAGTAAAACCTCTACAAATGTGGTATGGCTGATTATGAT
CCGCGGCCGCAATACGTCGACGTTATCAGCTGACTTCGTACGAGAGCCTAGGATTATGGCGCGCCACTAG
TTATTAATAGTAATCAATTACGGGGTCATTAGTTCATAGCCCATATATGGAGTTCCGCGTTACATAACTT
ACGGTAAATGGCCCGCCTGGCTGACCGCCCAACGACCCCCGCCCATTGACGTCAATAATGACGTATGTTC
CCATAGTAACGCCAATAGGGACTTTCCATTGACGTCAATGGGTGGAGTATTTACGGTAAACTGCCCACTT
GGCAGTACATCAAGTGTATCATATGCCAAGTCCGCCCCCTATTGACGTCAATGACGGTAAATGGCCCGCC
TGGCATTATGCCCAGTACATGACCTTACGGGACTTTCCTACTTGGCAGTACATCTACGTATTAGTCATCG
CTATTACCATGGTGATGCGGTTTTGGCAGTACACCAATGGGCGTGGATAGCGGTTTGACTCACGGGGATT
TCCAAGTCTCCACCCCATTGACGTCAATGGGAGTTTGTTTTGGCACCAAAATCAACGGGACTTTCCAAAA
TGTCGTAATAACCCCGCCCCGTTGACGCAAATGGGCGGTAGGCGTGTACGGTGGGAGGTCTATATAAGCA
GAGCTGGTTTAGTGAACCGTCAGATCACTAGAATCTTTATTGCGGTAGTTTATCACAGTTAAATTGCTAA
CGCAGTCAGTGCTTCTGACACAACAGTCTCGAACTTAAGCTGCAGAAGTTGGTCGTGAGGCACTGGGCAG
GTAAGTATCAAGGTTACAAGACAGGTTTAAGGAGACCAATAGAAACTGGGCTTGTCGAGACAGAGAAGAC
TCTTGCGTTTCTGATAGGCACCTATTGGTCTTACTGACATCCACTTTGCCTTTCTCTCCACAGGTGTCCA
CTCCCAGTTCAATTACAGCTCTTAAGGCTAGAGTATTAATACGACTCACTATAGGGGCGATCGCAACAAG
CTTCGGGAAGATCTGGAGCTAGCGGCGGGGGATCCGGTGGGAATTCGACACCATGAACACCTCCCCAGGC
ACGGTGGGCAGTGACCCGGTCATCCTGGCCACTGCAGGCTACGACCACACCGTGCGCTTCTGGCAGGCCC
ACAGCGGCATCTGCACCCGGACGGTGCAGCACCAGGACTCCCAGGTGAATGCCTTGGAGGTCACACCGGA
CCGCAGCATGATTGCTGCTGCAGGTTACCAGCACATCCGCATGTATGATCTCAACTCCAATAACCCTAAC
CCCATCATCAGCTACGACGGCGTCAACAAGAACATCGCGTCTGTGGGCTTCCACGAAGACGGCCGCTGGA
TGTACACGGGCGGCGAGGACTGCACAGCCAGGATCTGGGACCTCAGGTCCCGGAACCTGCAGTGCCAGCG
GATCTTCCAGGTGAACGCACCCATTAACTGCGTGTGCCTGCACCCCAACCAGGCAGAGCTCATCGTGGGT
GACCAGAGCGGGGCTATCCACATCTGGGACTTGAAAACAGACCACAACGAGCAGCTGATCCCTGAGCCCG
AGGTCTCCATCACGTCCGCCCACATCGATCCCGACGCCAGCTACATGGCAGCTGTCAATAGCACCGGAAA
CTGCTATGTCTGGAATCTGACGGGGGGCATTGGTGACGAGGTGACCCAGCTCATCCCCAAGACTAAGATC
CCTGCCCACACGCGCTACGCCCTGCAGTGTCGCTTCAGCCCCGACTCCACGCTCCTCGCCACCTGCTCGG
CTGATCAGACGTGCAAGATCTGGAGGACGTCCAACTTCTCCCTGATGACGGAGCTGAGCATCAAGAGCGG
CAACCCCGGGGAGTCCTCCCGCGGCTGGATGTGGGGCTGCGCCTTCTCGGGGGACTCCCAGTACATCGTC
ACTGCTTCCTCGGACAACCTGGCCCGGCTCTGGTGTGTGGAGACTGGAGAGATCAAGAGAGAGTATGGCG
GCCACCAGAAGGCTGTTGTCTGCCTGGCCTTCAATGACAGTGTGCTGGGCGGCTCGAGCGGTGGGAGCTC
CGGTGTGAGCGGCTGGCGGCTGTTCAAGAAGATTAGCTAAGTTTAAACGGCCGCGACTCTAGACTGCAGG
CATGCAAGCTGATTTGGCTGCTGCCACCGCTGAGCAAGGCCGCTTCGAGCAGACATGATAAGATACATTG
ATGAGTTTGGACAAACCACAACTAGAATGCAGTGAAAAAAATGCTTTATTTGTGAAATTTGTGATGCTAT
TGCTTTATTTGTAACCATTATAAGCTGCAATAAACAAGTTAACAACAACAATTGCATTCATTTTATGTTT
CAGGTTCAGGGGGAGATGTGGGAGGTTTTTTTAAGCAAGTAAAACCTCTACAAATGTGGTAAAATCTTAA
TTAAGACTTCTAATATAACTTCGTATAGCATACATTATACGAAGTTATGGTTCCACTGTTGACAATTAAT
CATCGGCATAGTATATCGGCATAGTATAATACGACAAGGTGAGGAACTAAACCCAGGAGGCAGATCATGA
TTGAACAAGATGGATTGCACGCAGGTTCTCCGGCCGCTTGGGTGGAGAGGCTATTCGGCTATGACTGGGC
ACAACAGACAATCGGCTGCTCTGATGCCGCCGTGTTCCGGCTGTCAGCGCAGGGGCGCCCGGTTCTTTTT
GTCAAGACCGACCTGTCCGGTGCCCTGAATGAACTGCAGGACGAGGCAGCGCGGCTATCGTGGCTGGCCA
CGACGGGCGTTCCTTGCGCAGCTGTGCTCGACGTTGTCACTGAAGCGGGAAGGGACTGGCTGCTATTGGG
CGAAGTGCCGGGGCAGGATCTCCTGTCATCTCACCTTGCTCCTGCCGAGAAAGTATCCATCATGGCTGAT
GCAATGCGGCGGCTGCATACGCTTGATCCGGCTACCTGCCCATTCGACCACCAAGCGAAACATCGCATCG
AGCGAGCACGTACTCGGATGGAAGCCGGTCTTGTCGATCAGGATGATCTGGACGAAGAGCATCAGGGGCT
CGCGCCAGCCGAACTGTTCGCCAGGCTCAAGGCGCGCATGCCCGACGGCGAGGATCTCGTCGTGACCCAT
GGCGATGCCTGCTTGCCGAATATCATGGTGGAAAATGGCCGCTTTTCTGGATTCATCGACTGTGGCCGGC
TGGGTGTGGCGGACCGCTATCAGGACATAGCGTTGGCTACCCGTGATATTGCTGAAGAGCTTGGCGGCGA
ATGGGCTGACCGCTTCCTCGTGCTTTACGGTATCGCCGCTCCCGATTCGCAGCGCATCGCCTTCTATCGC
CTTCTTGACGAGTTCTTCTGATTCGAAATGACCGACCAAGCGACGCCCAACCGGTATCAGCTCACTCAAA
GGCGGTAATACGGTTATCCACAGAATCAGGGGATAACGCAGGAAAGAACATGTGAGCAAAAGGCCAGCAA
AAGGCCAGGAACCGTAAAAAGGCCGCGTTGCTGGCGTTTTTCCATAGGCTCCGCCCCCCTGACGAGCATC
ACAAAAATCGACGCTCAAGTCAGAGGTGGCGAAACCCGACAGGACTATAAAGATACCAGGCGTTTCCCCC
TGGAAGCTCCCTCGTGCGCTCTCCTGTTCCGACCCTGCCGCTTACCGGATACCTGTCCGCCTTTCTCCCT
TCGGGAAGCGTGGCGCTTTCTCATAGCTCACGCTGTAGGTATCTCAGTTCGGTGTAGGTCGTTCGCTCCA
AGCTGGGCTGTGTGCACGAACCCCCCGTTCAGCCCGACCGCTGCGCCTTATCCGGTAACTATCGTCTTGA
GTCCAACCCGGTAAGACACGACTTATCGCCACTGGCAGCAGCCACTGGTAACAGGATTAGCAGAGCGAGG
TATGTAGGCGGTGCTACAGAGTTCTTGAAGTGGTGGCCTAACTACGGCTACACTAGAAGGACAGTATTTG
GTATCTGCGCTCTGCTGAAGCCAGTTACCTTCGGAAAAAGAGTTGGTAGCTCTTGATCCGGCAAACAAAC
CACCGCTGGTAGCGGTGGTTTTTTTGTTTGCAAGCAGCAGATTACGCGCAGAAAAAAAGGATTTCAAGAA
GATCCTTTGATCTTTTCTACGGGGTCTGACGCTCAGTGGAACGAAAACTCACGTTAAGGGATTTTGGTCA
TGAGATTATCAAAAAGGATCTTCACCTAGATCCTTTTATAGTCCGGAATCGTCACACAAAAAACCAACAC
ACAGATGTAATGAAAATAAAGATATTTTATTGCGGCCATCGTGATGGCTAGAGTTTAGCCCTCCCACACA
TAACCAGAGGGCAGCAATTCACGAATCCCAACTGCCGTCGGCTGTCCATCACTGTCCTTCACTATGGCTT
TGATCCCAGGATGCAGATCGAGAAGCACCTGTCGGCACCGTCCGCAGGGGCTCAAGATGCCCCTGTTCTC
ATTTCCGATCGCGACGATACAAGTCAGGTTGCCAGCTGCCGCAGCAGCAGCAGTGCCCAGCACCACGAGT
TCTGCACAAGGTCCCCCAGTAAAATGATATACATTGACACCAGTGAAGATGCGGCCGTCGCTAGAGAGAG
CTGCGCTGGCGACGCTGTAGTCTTCAGAGATGGGGATGCTGTTGATTGTAGCCGTTGCTCTTTCAATGAG
GGTGGATTCTTCTTGAGACAAAGGCTTGGCCATGGTGGCGCTAGTGTCAGAAGAATCGAGCTTTTTGCAA
AAGCCTAGGCCTCCAAAAAAGCCTCCTCACTACTTCTGGAATAGCTCAGAGGCCGAGGCGGCCTCGGCCT
CTGCATAAATAAAAAAAATTAGTCAGCCATGGGGCGGAGAATGGGCGGAACTGGGCGGAGTTAGGGGCGG
GATGGGCGGAGTTAGGGGCGGGACTATGGTTGCTGACTAATTGAGATGCATGCTTTGCATACTTCTGCCT
GCTGGGGAGCCTGGGGACTTTCCACACCTGGTTGCTGACTAATTGAGATGCATGCTTTGCATACTTCTGC
CTGCTGGGGAGCCTGGGGACTTTCCACACCCTAACTGACACACATTCCACAGCTGGTTCTTTCCGCCTCA
GAAGGTACCTAACCAAGTTCCTCTTTCAGAGGTTATTTCAGGCCATGGTGCTGCGC
