>Addgene plasmid #211290 | pBiT3.1-C_MLST8:1-326 | depositor partial sequence | sequence record 412058 | Insert sequence
ATGAACACCTCCCCAGGCACGGTGGGCAGTGACCCGGTCATCCTGGCCACTGCAGGCTACGACCACACCG
TGCGCTTCTGGCAGGCCCACAGCGGCATCTGCACCCGGACGGTGCAGCACCAGGACTCCCAGGTGAATGC
CTTGGAGGTCACACCGGACCGCAGCATGATTGCTGCTGCAGGTTACCAGCACATCCGCATGTATGATCTC
AACTCCAATAACCCTAACCCCATCATCAGCTACGACGGCGTCAACAAGAACATCGCGTCTGTGGGCTTCC
ACGAAGACGGCCGCTGGATGTACACGGGCGGCGAGGACTGCACAGCCAGGATCTGGGACCTCAGGTCCCG
GAACCTGCAGTGCCAGCGGATCTTCCAGGTGAACGCACCCATTAACTGCGTGTGCCTGCACCCCAACCAG
GCAGAGCTCATCGTGGGTGACCAGAGCGGGGCTATCCACATCTGGGACTTGAAAACAGACCACAACGAGC
AGCTGATCCCTGAGCCCGAGGTCTCCATCACGTCCGCCCACATCGATCCCGACGCCAGCTACATGGCAGC
TGTCAATAGCACCGGAAACTGCTATGTCTGGAATCTGACGGGGGGCATTGGTGACGAGGTGACCCAGCTC
ATCCCCAAGACTAAGATCCCTGCCCACACGCGCTACGCCCTGCAGTGTCGCTTCAGCCCCGACTCCACGC
TCCTCGCCACCTGCTCGGCTGATCAGACGTGCAAGATCTGGAGGACGTCCAACTTCTCCCTGATGACGGA
GCTGAGCATCAAGAGCGGCAACCCCGGGGAGTCCTCCCGCGGCTGGATGTGGGGCTGCGCCTTCTCGGGG
GACTCCCAGTACATCGTCACTGCTTCCTCGGACAACCTGGCCCGGCTCTGGTGTGTGGAGACTGGAGAGA
TCAAGAGAGAGTATGGCGGCCACCAGAAGGCTGTTGTCTGCCTGGCCTTCAATGACAGTGTGCTGGGC
